>Addgene plasmid #1422 | pFLAG-GATA2-D415-475 | addgene partial sequence | sequence record 16542 | 1422 with hGH-pA-R
TACCACCCCCCTCCACCCCATAATATTATAGAAGGACACCTAGTCAGACAAAATGATGCAACTTAATTTT
ATTAGGACAAGGCTGGTGGGCACTGGAGTGGCAACTTCCAGGGCCAGGAGAGGCACTGGGGAGGGGTCAC
AGGGATGCCACCCGGGATCCTCTAGAGTCGACTGGTACCGATCACTTTGACAGCTCCTCGAAGCACTCCG
CCCCTTTCTTGCTCTTCTTGGACTTGTTGGACATCTTCCGGTTCCGAGTCTGGATCCCTTCCTTCTTCAT
GGTCAGTGGCCTGTTAACATTGTGCAGCTTGTAGTAGAGGCCACAGGCGTTGCAGACAGGGTCCCCGTTG
GCGTTTCGGCGCCATAAGGTGGTGGTTGTCGTCTGACAATTTGCACAACAGGTGCCGGCTCTTCTGGCGG
CCGACAGTCTTCGCTTGGGCTTGATGAGTGGTCGGTTCTGCCCATTCATCTTGTGGTAGAGGCCACAGGC
ATTGCACAGGTAGTGGCCGGTGCCGTCCCGCCGCCAGAGAGGGGTGGCTGTGGCCCCACAGTTGACACAC
TCCCGGCCTTCTGAACAGGAACGAGCCTTGCTGCGCTGCTTAGGGGTGAAGCTGGAGGCCGGTCCCCCCA
GGAAGCCTCCGGGGTGGAAGAGTCCGCTGCTGTAGTCGTGGGCAGCCGCCGGCACATA
