>Addgene plasmid #1422 | pFLAG-GATA2-D415-475 | addgene partial sequence | sequence record 53353 | CMV-F 5'-CGCAAATGGGCGGTAGGCGTG-3'
GAGCTCGTTTAGTGAACCGTCAGAATTGATCTACCATGGACTACAAAGACGATGACGACAAGCTTGCGGC
CGCGAATTCATCGATAGATCTGATCGAGGTGGCGCCCGAGCAGCCGCGCTGGATGGCGCACCCGGCCGTG
CTGAATGCGCAGCACCCCGACTCACACCACCCGGGCCTGGCGCACAACTACATGGAACCCGCGCAGCTGC
TGCCTCCAGACGAGGTGGACGTCTTCTTCAATCACCTCGACTCGCAGGGCAACCCCTACTATGCCAACCC
CGCTCACGCGCGGGCGCGCGTCTCCTACAGCCCCGCGCACGCCCGCCTGACCGGAGGCCAGATGTGCCGC
CCACACTTGTTGCACAGCCCGGGTTTGCCCTGGCTGGACGGGGGCAAAGCAGCCCTCTCTGCCGCTGCGG
CCCACCACCACAACCCCTGGACCGTGAGCCCCTTCTCCAAGACGCCACTGCACCCCTCAGCTGCTGGAGG
CCCTGGAGGCCCACTCTCTGTGTACCCAGGGGCTGGGGGTGGGAGCGGGGGAGGCAGCGGGAGCTCAGTG
GCCTCCCTCACCCCTACAGCAGCCCACTCTGGCTCCCACCTTTTCGGCTTCCCACCCACGCCACCCAAAG
AAGTGTCTCCTGACCCTAGCACCACGGGGGCTGCGTCTCCAGCCTCATCTTCCGCGGGGGGTAGTGCAGC
CCGAGGAGAGGACAAGGACGGCGTCAAGTACCAGGTGTCACTGACGGAGAGCATGAAGATGGAAAGTGGC
AGTCCCCTGCGCCCAGGCCTAGCTACTATGGGCACCCAGCCTGCTACACACC
