[The description below was written by a language model from this plasmid's Addgene catalogue record.]
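Description:
pFLAG-GATA2-D415-475 is a mammalian expression plasmid built on the commercial pFLAG-CMV2 backbone (about 4.7 kb without insert). It is maintained in E. coli as a high-copy plasmid under ampicillin selection. The record does not list a mammalian selection marker or give a feature table, so details of the origin of replication and polyadenylation signal are not stated. The use of a CMV promoter sequencing primer, together with the backbone name, indicates that expression is driven by the strong constitutive cytomegalovirus immediate-early promoter.

The payload is a roughly 2.05 kb insert encoding human GATA2, a zinc-finger transcription factor, fused at its N terminus to a FLAG epitope supplied by the backbone. The tag allows detection and immunoprecipitation of the protein with anti-FLAG antibodies. The insert was cloned between HindIII and EcoRV sites, both of which were destroyed in the process. The coding sequence carries a C-terminal deletion. The mutation field describes it as removal of amino acids 414 to 475, whereas the plasmid name indicates 415 to 475, a one-residue discrepancy that the record does not resolve.

The associated publication concerns the interaction between GATA factors and the C/EBP family of transcription factors and its role in GATA-mediated suppression of adipocyte differentiation. This construct therefore most likely serves as one of a set of deletion mutants for transfection into mammalian cells, used to map which regions of GATA2 are needed for protein–protein interaction and for its anti-adipogenic activity. The record does not specify the functional outcome of this particular deletion.
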