Addgene plasmid #1422: pFLAG-GATA2-D415-475
Depositing lab: Gokhan Hotamisligil. Depositing organization: Harvard School of Public Health. Publication: Interaction between GATA and the C/EBP family of transcription factors is critical in GATA-mediated suppression of adipocyte differentiation. Tong Q, Tsai J, Tan G, Dalgin G, Hotamisligil GS. Mol Cell Biol 2005 Jan;25(2):706-15. 10.1128/MCB.25.2.706-715.2005 PubMed 15632071.
Backbone
  Vector backbone: pFLAG-CMV2
  Backbone manufacturer: Sigma Aldrich
  Backbone size w/o insert (bp): 4700
  Vector type: Mammalian Expression
Growth in bacteria
  Bacterial resistance: Ampicillin, 100 μg/mL
  Growth temperature: 37°C
  Growth strain: DH5alpha
  Copy number: High Copy
Gene/Insert
  Gene/Insert name: GATA-2 (alt name: GATA2)
  Species: H. sapiens (human)
  Insert size (bp): 2050
  Mutation: deleted amino acids 414 to 475
  GenBank ID: M77810
  Entrez Gene: GATA2 (a.k.a. DCML, IMD21, MONOMAC, NFE1B)
  Tag / fusion protein: FLAG (N terminal on backbone)
  Cloning method: Restriction Enzyme; 5′ cloning site HindIII (destroyed during cloning); 3′ cloning site EcoRV (destroyed during cloning)
  Sequencing primers: 5′ CMV promoter
Terms and licenses: Academic/Nonprofit Terms; Industry Terms: Not Available to Industry
How to cite: pFLAG-GATA2-D415-475 was a gift from Gokhan Hotamisligil (Addgene plasmid # 1422 ; http://n2t.net/addgene:1422 ; RRID:Addgene_1422)
